Addgene plasmid #186880: pTRE3G-GFP-human cGASdeltaN
Purpose: Doxycycline-dependent expression of human cGAS gene in mammalian cells by retroviral transduction
Depositing lab: Jonathan Kagan. Depositing organization: Boston Children's Hospital. Publication: Species-specific self-DNA detection mechanisms by mammalian cyclic GMP-AMP synthases. Mosallanejad K, Kennedy SN, Bahleda KM, Slavik KM, Zhou W, Govande AA, Hancks DC, Kranzusch PJ, Kagan JC. Sci Immunol. 2023 Jan 20;8(79):eabp9765. doi: 10.1126/sciimmunol.abp9765. Epub 2023 Jan 20. PubMed 36662885.
Backbone
  Vector backbone: pRetroX-TRE3G Vector
  Backbone manufacturer: Takara Bio
  Backbone size w/o insert (bp): 6600
  Vector type: Retroviral
  Selectable markers: Puromycin
Growth in bacteria
  Bacterial resistance: Ampicillin, 100 μg/mL
  Growth temperature: 37°C
  Growth strain: NEB Stable
  Copy number: High Copy
Gene/Insert
  Gene/Insert name: Human cGAS truncation mutant (160-522 a.a.) with N-terminal GFP fusion (alt names: cGAS; cGASdeltaN)
  Species: H. sapiens (human), Synthetic
  Insert size (bp): 1830
  Mutation: N-terminal truncation
  Entrez Gene: Adamts1 (a.k.a. ADAM-TS1, ADAMTS, ADAMTS-1, C3-C5, METH-1, METH1)
  Promoter: TRE3G
  Tag / fusion protein: GFP (N terminal on insert)
  Cloning method: Ligation Independent Cloning
  Sequencing primers: 5′ pCEP_Fw (agagctcgtttagtgaaccg); 3′ MSCV_Rv (cagcggggctgctaaagcgcatgc)
Terms and licenses: Academic/Nonprofit Terms; Industry Terms: Not Available to Industry
Depositor comments: Contains Kozak sequence (gccacc) before start codon. Glycine-Serine linker is inserted between GFP and cGAS. Please visit https://www.biorxiv.org/content/10.1101/2022.03.09.483681v2 for bioRxiv preprint.
How to cite: pTRE3G-GFP-human cGASdeltaN was a gift from Jonathan Kagan (Addgene plasmid # 186880 ; http://n2t.net/addgene:186880 ; RRID:Addgene_186880)
