[The description below was written by a language model from this plasmid's Addgene catalogue record and pLannotate feature annotations shown in this document.]
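Description:
pTRE3G-GFP-human cGASdeltaN is a self-inactivating gammaretroviral vector built on the pRetroX-TRE3G backbone for doxycycline-dependent expression of a truncated human cGAS in mammalian cells after retroviral transduction. It is propagated in bacteria as a high-copy plasmid through a ColE1/pUC-type origin with ampicillin selection. The sequenced record is about 8.4 kb, consistent with the roughly 6.6 kb backbone plus a 1.8 kb insert. Viral genomic RNA is transcribed in packaging cells from a hybrid CMV enhancer/promoter fused to a truncated 5' LTR. It carries a Ψ packaging signal extended into a truncated, start-codon-less gag segment. The 3' LTR lacks U3, so the integrated provirus has no LTR promoter activity and expression depends on the internal promoters.

The payload is driven by the TRE3GV promoter, a third-generation Tet-responsive promoter that is active only when a Tet-On 3G transactivator is present with doxycycline. This plasmid does not encode the transactivator, so it must be supplied separately. Downstream, after a Kozak sequence, EGFP is fused through a glycine-serine linker to the N terminus of human cGAS residues 160–522, a form lacking the N-terminal region. A mouse PGK promoter driving puromycin N-acetyltransferase follows, allowing selection of transduced cells. The catalogue's Entrez Gene link points to Adamts1, which appears to be a database error, since the feature table and the other fields identify the insert as human cGAS. The construct supports inducible, fluorescently trackable expression of N-terminally truncated cGAS, and comes from work on species-specific self-DNA detection by mammalian cGAS enzymes.
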