Features (pLannotate 1.2.2; 19 found; start..end, strand, type, name):
    339..542     +  promoter       CMV promoter: human cytomegalovirus (CMV) immediate early promoter
    543..718     +  LTR            5' LTR (truncated): truncated long terminal repeat from Moloney murine sarcoma virus
    840..1114    +  misc_feature   MESV Ψ (fragment): packaging signal of murine embryonic stem cell virus
   1181..1597    +  CDS            gag (truncated): truncated Moloney murine leukemia virus (MMLV) gag gene lacking the start codon
   1637..1986    +  promoter       TRE3GV promoter: 3rd-generation Tet-responsive promoter that can be activated by binding of Tet-On® 3G, optimized for retroviral and lentiviral vectors
   1999..2715    +  CDS            EGFP: EGFP is a basic (constitutively fluorescent) green fluorescent protein published in 1996, derived from Aequorea victoria. It is reported to be a rapidly-maturing weak dimer with moderate acid sensitivity.
   2728..3819    +  CDS            CGAS (fragment): CGAS_HUMAN - Also known as C6orf150 From Homo sapiens (Human).
   3853..4340    +  promoter       PGK promoter: mouse phosphoglycerate kinase 1 promoter
   4361..4960    +  CDS            PuroR: puromycin N-acetyltransferase; pac from Streptomyces alboniger; confers resistance to puromycin
   5027..5099    +  CDS            env (fragment): murine leukemia virus gPr80 envelope polyprotein precursor; env; proteolytically cleaved into gp70SU and p15TM subunits
   5141..5566    +  LTR            3' LTR (ΔU3): self-inactivating 3' long terminal repeat (LTR) from Moloney murine leukemia virus
   5635..5675    +  CDS            rop (fragment): Rop protein, which maintains plasmids at low copy number; rop
   5777..5815    +  misc_feature   bom (fragment): basis of mobility region from pBR322
   5832..6161    +  promoter       SV40 promoter: SV40 enhancer and early promoter
   6167..6268    +  misc_feature   bom (fragment): basis of mobility region from pBR322
   6454..7042    -  rep_origin     ori: high-copy-number ColE1/pMB1/pBR322/pUC origin of replication
   7213..8073    -  CDS            AmpR: β-lactamase; bla; confers resistance to ampicillin, carbenicillin, and related antibiotics
   8074..8178    -  promoter       AmpR promoter: bla
   8364..338     +  enhancer       CMV enhancer (across the origin): human cytomegalovirus immediate early enhancer
>Addgene plasmid #186880 | pTRE3G-GFP-human cGASdeltaN | addgene full sequence | sequence record 366158 | Addgene NGS Result
GGTCATTAGTTCATAGCCCATATATGGAGTTCCGCGTTACATAACTTACGGTAAATGGCCCGCCTGGCTG
ACCGCCCAACGACCCCCGCCCATTGACGTCAATAATGACGTATGTTCCCATAGTAACGCCAATAGGGACT
TTCCATTGACGTCAATGGGTGGAGTATTTACGGTAAACTGCCCACTTGGCAGTACATCAAGTGTATCATA
TGCCAAGTACGCCCCCTATTGACGTCAATGACGGTAAATGGCCCGCCTGGCATTATGCCCAGTACATGAC
CTTATGGGACTTTCCTACTTGGCAGTACATCTACGTATTAGTCATCGCTATTACCATGGTGATGCGGTTT
TGGCAGTACATCAATGGGCGTGGATAGCGGTTTGACTCACGGGGATTTCCAAGTCTCCACCCCATTGACG
TCAATGGGAGTTTGTTTTGGCACCAAAATCAACGGGACTTTCCAAAATGTCGTAACAACTCCGCCCCATT
GACGCAAATGGGCGGTAGGCGTGTACGGTGGGAGGTCTATATAAGCAGAGCTCAATAAAAGAGCCCACAA
CCCCTCACTCGGCGCGCCAGTCTTCCGATAGACTGCGTCGCCCGGGTACCCGTATTCCCAATAAAGCCTC
TTGCTGTTTGCATCCGAATCGTGGTCTCGCTGTTCCTTGGGAGGGTCTCCTCTGAGTGATTGACTACCCA
CGACGGGGGTCTTTCATTTGGGGGCTCGTCCGGGATTTGGAGACCCCTGCCCAGGGACCACCGACCCACC
ACCGGGAGGTAAGCTGGCCAGCAACTTATCTGTGTCTGTCCGATTGTCTAGTGTCTATGTTTGATGTTAT
GCGCCTGCGTCTGTACTAGTTAGCTAACTAGCTCTGTATCTGGCGGACCCGTGGTGGAACTGACGAGTTC
TGAACACCCGGCCGCAACCCTGGGAGACGTCCCAGGGACTTTGGGGGCCGTTTTTGTGGCCCGACCTGAG
GAAGGGAGTCGATGTGGAATCCGACCCCGTCAGGATATGTGGTTCTGGTAGGAGACGAGAACCTAAAACA
GTTCCCGCCTCCGTCTGAATTTTTGCTTTCGGTTTGGAACCGAAGCCGCGCGTCTTGTCTGCTGCAGCGC
TGCAGCATCGTTCTGTGTTGTCTCTGTCTGACTGTGTTTCTGTATTTGTCTGAAAATTAGGGCCAGACTG
TTACCACTCCCTTAAGTTTGACCTTAGGTCACTGGAAAGATGTCGAGCGGATCGCTCACAACCAGTCGGT
AGATGTCAAGAAGAGACGTTGGGTTACCTTCTGCTCTGCAGAATGGCCAACCTTTAACGTCGGATGGCCG
CGAGACGGCACCTTTAACCGAGACCTCATCACCCAGGTTAAGATCAAGGTCTTTTCACCTGGCCCGCATG
GACACCCAGACCAGGTCCCCTACATCGTGACCTGGGAAGCCTTGGCTTTTGACCCCCCTCCCTGGGTCAA
GCCCTTTGTACACCCTAAGCCTCCGCCTCCTCTTCCTCCATCCGCCCCGTCTCTCCCCCTTGAACCTCCT
CGTTCGACCCCGCCTCGATCCTCCCTTTATCCAGCCCTCACTCCTTCTCTAGGCGCCGGAATTGAAGATC
TCGATGAGGCCCTTTCGTCTTCACTCGAGTTTACTCCCTATCAGTGATAGAGAACGTATGAAGAGTTTAC
TCCCTATCAGTGATAGAGAACGTATGCAGACTTTACTCCCTATCAGTGATAGAGAACGTATAAGGAGTTT
ACTCCCTATCAGTGATAGAGAACGTATGACCAGTTTACTCCCTATCAGTGATAGAGAACGTATCTACAGT
TTACTCCCTATCAGTGATAGAGAACGTATATCCAGTTTACTCCCTATCAGTGATAGAGAACGTATGTCGA
GGTAGGCGTGTACGGTGGGCGCCTATAAAAGCAGAGCTCGTTTAGTGAACCGTCAGATCGCCTGGAGCAA
TTCCACAACACTTTTGTCTTATACTTGGATCCGCCACCATGGTGAGCAAGGGCGAGGAGCTGTTCACCGG
GGTGGTGCCCATCCTGGTCGAGCTGGACGGCGACGTAAACGGCCACAAGTTCAGCGTGTCTGGCGAGGGC
GAGGGCGATGCCACCTACGGCAAGCTGACCCTGAAGTTCATCTGCACCACCGGCAAGCTGCCCGTGCCCT
GGCCCACCCTCGTGACCACCCTGACCTACGGCGTGCAGTGCTTCAGCCGCTACCCCGACCACATGAAGCA
GCACGACTTCTTCAAGTCCGCCATGCCCGAAGGCTACGTCCAGGAGCGCACCATCTTCTTCAAGGACGAC
GGCAACTACAAGACCCGCGCCGAGGTGAAGTTCGAGGGCGACACCCTGGTGAACCGCATCGAGCTGAAGG
GCATCGACTTCAAGGAGGACGGCAACATCCTGGGGCACAAGCTGGAGTACAACTACAACAGCCACAACGT
CTATATCATGGCCGACAAGCAGAAGAACGGCATCAAGGCGAACTTCAAGATCCGCCACAACATCGAGGAC
GGCAGCGTGCAGCTCGCCGACCACTACCAGCAGAACACCCCCATCGGCGACGGCCCCGTGCTGCTGCCCG
ACAACCACTACCTGAGCACCCAGTCCGCCCTGAGCAAAGACCCCAACGAGAAGCGCGATCACATGGTCCT
GCTGGAGTTCGTGACCGCCGCCGGGATCACTCTCGGCATGGACGAGCTGTACAAGGGTGGCGGAGGTAGT
CCTGGGGCCTCGAAGCTCCGGGCGGTTTTGGAGAAGTTGAAGCTCAGCCGCGATGATATCTCCACGGCGG
CGGGGATGGTGAAAGGGGTTGTGGACCACCTGCTGCTCAGACTGAAGTGCGACTCCGCGTTCAGAGGCGT
CGGGCTGCTGAACACCGGGAGCTACTATGAGCACGTGAAGATTTCTGCACCTAATGAATTTGATGTCATG
TTTAAACTGGAAGTCCCCAGAATTCAACTAGAAGAATATTCCAACACTCGTGCATATTACTTTGTGAAAT
TTAAAAGAAATCCGAAAGAAAATCCTCTGAGTCAGTTTTTAGAAGGTGAAATATTATCAGCTTCTAAGAT
GCTGTCAAAGTTTAGGAAAATCATTAAGGAAGAAATTAACGACATTAAAGATACAGATGTCATCATGAAG
AGGAAAAGAGGAGGGAGCCCTGCTGTAACACTTCTTATTAGTGAAAAAATATCTGTGGATATAACCCTGG
CTTTGGAATCAAAAAGTAGCTGGCCTGCTAGCACCCAAGAAGGCCTGCGCATTCAAAACTGGCTTTCAGC
AAAAGTTAGGAAGCAACTACGACTAAAGCCATTTTACCTTGTACCCAAGCATGCAAAGGAAGGAAATGGT
TTCCAAGAAGAAACATGGCGGCTATCCTTCTCTCACATCGAAAAGGAAATTTTGAACAATCATGGAAAAT
CTAAAACGTGCTGTGAAAACAAAGAAGAGAAATGTTGCAGGAAAGATTGTTTAAAACTAATGAAATACCT
TTTAGAACAGCTGAAAGAAAGGTTTAAAGACAAAAAACATCTGGATAAATTCTCTTCTTATCATGTGAAA
ACTGCCTTCTTTCACGTATGTACCCAGAACCCTCAAGACAGTCAGTGGGACCGCAAAGACCTGGGCCTCT
GCTTTGATAACTGCGTGACATACTTTCTTCAGTGCCTCAGGACAGAAAAACTTGAGAATTATTTTATTCC
TGAATTCAATCTATTCTCTAGCAACTTAATTGACAAAAGAAGTAAAGAATTTCTGACAAAGCAAATTGAA
TATGAAAGAAACAATGAGTTTCCAGTTTTTGATGAATTTTGAGCGGCCGCGCCGGCGGGCCCGAATTCTA
CCGGGTAGGGGAGGCGCTTTTCCCAAGGCAGTCTGGAGCATGCGCTTTAGCAGCCCCGCTGGGCACTTGG
CGCTACACAAGTGGCCTCTGGCCTCGCACACATTCCACATCCACCGGTAGGCGCCAACCGGCTCCGTTCT
TTGGTGGCCCCTTCGCGCCACCTTCTACTCCTCCCCTAGTCAGGAAGTTCCCCCCCGCCCCGCAGCTCGC
GTCGTGCAGGACGTGACAAATGGAAGTAGCACGTCTCACTAGTCTCGTGCAGATGGACAGCACCGCTGAG
CAATGGAAGCGGGTAGGCCTTTGGGGCAGCGGCCAATAGCAGCTTTGCTCCTTCGCTTTCTGGGCTCAGA
GGCTGGGAAGGGGTGGGTCCGGGGGNGGGCTCAGGGGCGGGGCGGGCGCCCGAAGGTCCTCCGGAGGCCC
GGCATTCTGCACGCTTCAAAAGCGCACGTCTGCCGCGCTGTTCTCCTCTTCCTCATCTCCGGGCCTTTCG
ACCTGCAGCCCAAGCTTACCATGACCGAGTACAAGCCCACGGTGCGCCTCGCCACCCGCGACGACGTCCC
CAGGGCCGTACGCACCCTCGCCGCCGCGTTCGCCGACTACCCCGCCACGCGCCACACCGTCGATCCGGAC
CGCCACATCGAGCGGGTCACCGAGCTGCAAGAACTCTTCCTCACGCGCGTCGGGCTCGACATCGGCAAGG
TGTGGGTCGCGGACGACGGCGCCGCGGTGGCGGTCTGGACCACGCCGGAGAGCGTCGAAGCGGGGGCGGT
GTTCGCCGAGATCGGCCCGCGCATGGCCGAGTTGAGCGGTTCCCGGCTGGCCGCGCAGCAACAGATGGAA
GGCCTCCTGGCGCCGCACCGGCCCAAGGAGCCCGCGTGGTTCCTGGCCACCGTCGGCGTCTCGCCCGACC
ACCAGGGCAAGGGTCTGGGCAGCGCCGTCGTGCTCCCCGGAGTGGAGGCGGCCGAGCGCGCCGGGGTGCC
CGCCTTCCTGGAGACCTCCGCGCCCCGCAACCTCCCCTTCTACGAGCGGCTCGGCTTCACCGTCACCGCC
GACGTCGAGGTGCCCGAAGGACCGCGCACCTGGTGCATGACCCGCAAGCCCGGTGCCTGACGCCCGCCCC
ACGACCCGCAGCGCCCGACCGAAAGGAGCGCACGACCCCATGCATCGGCGTCTCGAGATATCAGTGGTCC
AGGCTCTAGTTTTGACTCAACAATATCACCAGCTGAAGCCTATAGAGTACGAGCCATAGATAAAATAAAA
GATTTTATTTAGTCTCCAGAAAAAGGGGGGAATGAAAGACCCCACCTGTAGGTTTGGCAAGCTAGCTTAA
GTAACGCCATTTTGCAAGGCATGGAAAAATACATAACTGAGAATAGAGAAGTTCAGATCAAGGTCAGGAA
CAGATGGAACAGGGTCGACCCTAGAGAACCATCAGATGTTTCCAGGGTGCCCCAAGGACCTGAAATGACC
CTGTGCCTTATTTGAACTAACCAATCAGTTCGCTTCTCGCTTCTGTTCGCGCGCTTCTGCTCCCCGAGCT
CAATAAAAGAGCCCACAACCCCTCACTCGGGGCGCCAGTCCTCCGATTGACTGAGTCGCCCGGGTACCCG
TGTATCCAATAAACCCTCTTGCAGTTGCATCCGACTTGTGGTCTCGCTGTTCCTTGGGAGGGTCTCCTCT
GAGTGATTGACTACCCGTCAGCGGGGGTCTTTCATTTGGGGGCTCGTCCGGGATCGGGAGACCCCTGCCC
AGGGACCACCGACCCACCACCGGGAGGTAAGCTGGCTGCCTCGCGCGTTTCGGTGATGACGGTGAAAACC
TCTGACACATGCAGCTCCCGGAGACGGTCACAGCTTGTCTGTAAGCGGATGCCGGGAGCAGACAAGCCCG
TCAGGGCGCGTCAGCGGGTGTTGGCGGGTGTCGGGGCGCAGCCATGACCCAGTCACGTAGCGATAGCGGA
GTGTAGATCCGGCTGTGGAATGTGTGTCAGTTAGGGTGTGGAAAGTCCCCAGGCTCCCCAGCAGGCAGAA
GTATGCAAAGCATGCATCTCAATTAGTCAGCAACCAGGTGTGGAAAGTCCCCAGGCTCCCCAGCAGGCAG
AAGTATGCAAAGCATGCATCTCAATTAGTCAGCAACCATAGTCCCGCCCCTAACTCCGCCCATCCCGCCC
CTAACTCCGCCCAGTTCCGCCCATTCTCCGCCCCATGGCTGACTAATTTTTTTTATTTATGCAGAGGCCG
AGGCCGCCTCGGCCTCTGAGCTATTCCAGAAGTAGTGAGGAGGCTTTTTTGGAGGCCTAGGCTTTTGCAA
AAAGCTTACTGGCTTAACTATGCGGCATCAGAGCAGATTGTACTGAGAGTGCACCATATGCGGTGTGAAA
TACCGCACAGATGCGTAAGGAGAAAATACCGCATCAGGCGCTCTTCCGCTTCCTCGCTCACTGACTCGCT
GCGCTCGGTCGTTCGGCTGCGGCGAGCGGTATCAGCTCACTCAAAGGCGGTAATACGGTTATCCACAGAA
TCAGGGGATAACGCAGGAAAGAACATGTGAGCAAAAGGCCAGCAAAAGGCCAGGAACCGTAAAAAGGCCG
CGTTGCTGGCGTTTTTCCATAGGCTCCGCCCCCCTGACGAGCATCACAAAAATCGACGCTCAAGTCAGAG
GTGGCGAAACCCGACAGGACTATAAAGATACCAGGCGTTTCCCCCTGGAAGCTCCCTCGTGCGCTCTCCT
GTTCCGACCCTGCCGCTTACCGGATACCTGTCCGCCTTTCTCCCTTCGGGAAGCGTGGCGCTTTCTCATA
GCTCACGCTGTAGGTATCTCAGTTCGGTGTAGGTCGTTCGCTCCAAGCTGGGCTGTGTGCACGAACCCCC
CGTTCAGCCCGACCGCTGCGCCTTATCCGGTAACTATCGTCTTGAGTCCAACCCGGTAAGACACGACTTA
TCGCCACTGGCAGCAGCCACTGGTAACAGGATTAGCAGAGCGAGGTATGTAGGCGGTGCTACAGAGTTCT
TGAAGTGGTGGCCTAACTACGGCTACACTAGAAGGACAGTATTTGGTATCTGCGCTCTGCTGAAGCCAGT
TACCTTCGGAAAAAGAGTTGGTAGCTCTTGATCCGGCAAACAAACCACCGCTGGTAGCGGTGGTTTTTTT
GTTTGCAAGCAGCAGATTACGCGCAGAAAAAAAGGATCTCAAGAAGATCCTTTGATCTTTTCTACGGGGT
CTGACGCTCAGTGGAACGAAAACTCACGTTAAGGGATTTTGGTCATGAGATTATCAAAAAGGATCTTCAC
CTAGATCCTTTTAAATTAAAAATGAAGTTTTAAATCAATCTAAAGTATATATGAGTAAACTTGGTCTGAC
AGTTACCAATGCTTAATCAGTGAGGCACCTATCTCAGCGATCTGTCTATTTCGTTCATCCATAGTTGCCT
GACTCCCCGTCGTGTAGATAACTACGATACGGGAGGGCTTACCATCTGGCCCCAGTGCTGCAATGATACC
GCGAGACCCACGCTCACCGGCTCCAGATTTATCAGCAATAAACCAGCCAGCCGGAAGGGCCGAGCGCAGA
AGTGGTCCTGCAACTTTATCCGCCTCCATCCAGTCTATTAATTGTTGCCGGGAAGCTAGAGTAAGTAGTT
CGCCAGTTAATAGTTTGCGCAACGTTGTTGCCATTGCTGCAGGCATCGTGGTGTCACGCTCGTCGTTTGG
TATGGCTTCATTCAGCTCCGGTTCCCAACGATCAAGGCGAGTTACATGATCCCCCATGTTGTGCAAAAAA
GCGGTTAGCTCCTTCGGTCCTCCGATCGTTGTCAGAAGTAAGTTGGCCGCAGTGTTATCACTCATGGTTA
TGGCAGCACTGCATAATTCTCTTACTGTCATGCCATCCGTAAGATGCTTTTCTGTGACTGGTGAGTACTC
AACCAAGTCATTCTGAGAATAGTGTATGCGGCGACCGAGTTGCTCTTGCCCGGCGTCAACACGGGATAAT
ACCGCGCCACATAGCAGAACTTTAAAAGTGCTCATCATTGGAAAACGTTCTTCGGGGCGAAAACTCTCAA
GGATCTTACCGCTGTTGAGATCCAGTTCGATGTAACCCACTCGTGCACCCAACTGATCTTCAGCATCTTT
TACTTTCACCAGCGTTTCTGGGTGAGCAAAAACAGGAAGGCAAAATGCCGCAAAAAAGGGAATAAGGGCG
ACACGGAAATGTTGAATACTCATACTCTTCCTTTTTCAATATTATTGAAGCATTTATCAGGGTTATTGTC
TCATGAGCGGATACATATTTGAATGTATTTAGAAAAATAAACAAATAGGGGTTCCGCGCACATTTCCCCG
AAAAGTGCCACCTGACGTCTAAGAAACCATTATTATCATGACATTAACCTATAAAAATAGGCGTATCACG
AGGCCCTTTCGTCTTCAAGAATTAGCTTGGCCATTGCATACGTTGTATCCATATCATAATATGTACATTT
ATATTGGCTCATGTCCAACATTACCGCCATGTTGACATTGATTATTGACTAGTTATTAATAGTAATCAAT
TACGG
